Addgene plasmid #137091: pL2-G2
Purpose: iFLinkC Linker cloning
Depositing lab: Viktor Stein. Depositing organization: Technische Universitaet Darmstadt. Publication: iFLinkC: an iterative functional linker cloning strategy for the combinatorial assembly and recombination of linker peptides with functional domains. Grawe A, Ranglack J, Weyrich A, Stein V. Nucleic Acids Res. 2020 Jan 11. pii: 5700546. doi: 10.1093/nar/gkz1210. PubMed 31925441.
Backbone
  Vector backbone: pL2
  Vector type: Synthetic Biology
Growth in bacteria
  Bacterial resistance: Kanamycin, 50 μg/mL
  Growth temperature: 37°C
  Growth strain: DH5alpha
  Copy number: High Copy
Gene/Insert
  Gene/Insert name: GG (alt names: Short: GG Linker (2); G2)
  Species: Synthetic
  Cloning method: Unknown
Terms and licenses: Academic/Nonprofit Terms; Industry Terms: Not Available to Industry
How to cite: pL2-G2 was a gift from Viktor Stein (Addgene plasmid # 137091 ; http://n2t.net/addgene:137091 ; RRID:Addgene_137091)
