[The description below was written by a language model from this plasmid's Addgene catalogue record and pLannotate feature annotations shown in this document.]
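Description:
pL2-G2 is a small (about 2 kb) bacterial cloning plasmid built on the pL2 backbone and classed as a synthetic biology vector. It is one of the linker-carrying parts for iFLinkC, an iterative functional linker cloning strategy in which linker peptides and functional protein domains are combined and recombined to assemble fusion proteins. Its insert is a synthetic two-residue glycine linker (GG, also listed as G2), so the plasmid serves essentially as a storage and donor vector for this very short, flexible linker element. The record does not state the cloning method, and it does not describe the restriction sites or flanking sequences used to move the linker during assembly.

The annotated sequence is dominated by the maintenance functions. A ColE1/pMB1/pUC-type origin provides high-copy replication in E. coli, consistent with the catalogue entry, and a full-length aminoglycoside phosphotransferase gene, aph(3')-Ia, confers kanamycin resistance for selection. The remaining annotations are short partial matches only: a fragment of the RSF1030 origin, a fragment of rop, and a fragment of the AmpR (bla) promoter lying next to the kanamycin resistance gene. These are probably residual or homologous backbone sequences rather than functional elements. The linker insert is too short to be picked up by automated annotation and does not appear in the feature table, and no promoter, tag or reporter for expressing a fusion product is annotated. This fits a part-donor role in combinatorial linker library construction rather than an expression vector.
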