Features (pLannotate 1.2.2; 5 found; start..end, strand, type, name):
     36..95      +  rep_origin     RSF ori (fragment): Plasmids containing the RSF 1030 origin of replication can be propagated in E. coli cells that contain additional plasmids with compatible origins.
    232..266     -  CDS            rop (fragment): Rop protein, which maintains plasmids at low copy number; rop
    361..418     +  promoter       AmpR promoter (fragment): bla
    427..1242    -  CDS            KanR: aminoglycoside phosphotransferase; aph(3')-Ia; confers resistance to kanamycin in bacteria or G418 (Geneticin®) in eukaryotes
   1370..1957    +  rep_origin     ori: high-copy-number ColE1/pMB1/pBR322/pUC origin of replication
>Addgene plasmid #137091 | pL2-G2 | addgene full sequence | sequence record 272193 | Addgene NGS Result
GCGGCCTTTTTACGGTTCCTGGCCTTTTGCTGGCCTTTTGCTCACATGTTCTTTCCTGCGTTATCCCCTG
ATTCTGTGGATAACCGTATTACCGCCAATTGGCTCGCCGCAGCCGAACGACCGAGCGCAGCGAGTCACCC
GAAGACCATTTTGGACGCCAGCAGTGGGTGGGCATTGCATCCAGCCCCGAGCAAAAGGAGACCCCTGACT
AGTCTCCGGGAGCTGCATGTGTCAGAGGTTTTCACCGTCATCACCGAAACGCGCGACACGAAAGGGCCTC
GTGATACGCCTATTTTTATAGGTTAATGTCATGATAATAATGGTTTCTTAGACGTCAGGTGGCCTTTTCG
GGGAAATGTGCGCGGAACCCCTATTTGTTTATTTTTCTAAATACATTCAAATATGTATCCGCTCATGAAT
TAATTCTTAGAAAAACTCATCGAGCATCAAATGAAACTGCAATTTATTCATATCAGGATTATCAATACCA
TATTTTTGAAAAAGCCGTTTCTGTAATGAAGGAGAAAACTCACCGAGGCAGTTCCATAGGATGGCAAGAT
CCTGGTATCGGTCTGCGATTCCGACTCGTCCAACATCAATACAACCTATTAATTTCCCCTCGTCAAAAAT
AAGGTTATCAAGTGAGAAATCACCATGAGTGACGACTGAATCCGGTGAGAATGGCAAAAGTTTATGCATT
TCTTTCCAGACTTGTTCAACAGGCCAGCCATTACGCTCGTCATCAAAATCACTCGCATCAACCAAACCGT
TATTCATTCGTGATTGCGCCTGAGCCAGACGAAATACGCGGTCGCTGTTAAAAGGACAATTACAAACAGG
AATCGAATGCAACCGGCGCAGGAACACCGCCAGCGCATCAACAATATTTTCACCTGAATCAGGATATTCT
TCTAATACCTGGAATGCTGTTTTCCCTGGGATCGCCGTGGTGAGTAACCATGCATCATCAGGAGTACGGA
TAAAATGCTTGATGGTCGGAAGAGGCATAAATTCCGTCAGCCAGTTTAGTCTGACCATCTCATCTGTAAC
ATCATTGGCAACGCTACCTTTGCCATGTTTCAGAAACAACTCTGGCGCATCGGGCTTCCCATACAATCGA
TAGATTGTCGCACCTGATTGCCCGACATTATCGCGAGCCCATTTATACCCATATAAATCAGCATCCATGT
TGGAATTTAATCGCGGCCTAGAGCAAGACGTTTCCCGTTGAATATGGCTCATAACACCCCTTGTATTACT
GTTTATGTAAGCAGACAGTTTTATTGTGAATTCTCATGACCAAAATCCCTTAACGTGAGTTTTCGTTCCA
CTGAGCGTCAGACCCCGTAGAAAAGATCAAAGGATCTTCTTGAGATCCTTTTTTTCTGCGCGTAATCTGC
TGCTTGCAAACAAAAAAACCACCGCTACCAGCGGTGGTTTGTTTGCCGGATCAAGAGCTACCAACTCTTT
TTCCGAAGGTAACTGGCTTCAGCAGAGCGCAGATACCAAATACTGTTCTTCTAGTGTAGCCGTAGTTAGG
CCACCACTTCAAGAACTCTGTAGCACCGCCTACATACCTCGCTCTGCTAATCCTGTTACCAGTGGCTGCT
GCCAGTGGCGATAAGTCGTGTCTTACCGGGTTGGACTCAAGACGATAGTTACCGGATAAGGCGCAGCGGT
CGGGCTGAACGGGGGGTTCGTGCACACAGCCCAGCTTGGAGCGAACGACCTACACCGAACTGAGATACCT
ACAGCGTGAGCTATGAGAAAGCGCCACGCTTCCCGAAGGGAGAAAGGCGGACAGGTATCCGGTAAGCGGC
AGGGTCGGAACAGGAGAGCGCACGAGGGAGCTTCCAGGGGGAAACGCCTGGTATCTTTATAGTCCTGTCG
GGTTTCGCCACCTCTGACTTGAGCGTCGATTTTTGTGATCTCGTCAGGGGGGCGGAGCCTATGGAAAAAC
GCCAGCAAC
